Addgene plasmid #42753: TAL3290
Depositing lab: Keith Joung. Depositing organization: Massachusetts General Hospital. Publication: Targeted gene disruption in somatic zebrafish cells using engineered TALENs. Sander JD, Cade L, Khayter C, Reyon D, Peterson RT, Joung JK, Yeh JR. Nat Biotechnol. 2011 Aug 5;29(8):697-8. doi: 10.1038/nbt.1934. PubMed 21822241.
Backbone
  Vector backbone: JDS78
  Backbone manufacturer: Addgene plasmid #32290
  Backbone size w/o insert (bp): 6447
  Vector type: Mammalian Expression ; T7
Growth in bacteria
  Bacterial resistance: Ampicillin, 100 μg/mL
  Growth temperature: 37°C
  Growth strain: XL1 Blue
  Copy number: High Copy
Gene/Insert
  Gene/Insert name: ZebrafishCommunity-hs3st1l1-left (alt name: hs3st1l1)
  Species: D. rerio (zebrafish)
  Insert size (bp): 1640
  Entrez Gene: hs3st1l1 (a.k.a. 3-OST-7, 3OST7, HS3st7)
  Promoter: CMV
  Tag / fusion protein: 3X Flag (N terminal on backbone); WT FOKI (C terminal on backbone)
  Cloning method: Restriction Enzyme; 5′ cloning site N/A (destroyed during cloning); 3′ cloning site N/A (destroyed during cloning)
  Sequencing primers: 5′ CMV-F; 3′ BGH-rev
Terms and licenses: Academic/Nonprofit Terms; Industry Terms: Not Available to Industry
Depositor comments: Target binding site: TCTTCTGAGTTATGTGTT It is strongly recommended that users perform a diagnostic digest to verify this plasmid prior to use. For example, a double digest of the plasmid with BamHI and KpnI should result in two bands at 2.3kb and 5.8kb.
How to cite: TAL3290 was a gift from Keith Joung (Addgene plasmid # 42753 ; http://n2t.net/addgene:42753 ; RRID:Addgene_42753)
