[The description below was written by a language model from this plasmid's Addgene catalogue record.]
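Description:
TAL3290 is a TALEN expression plasmid encoding the "left" half of a nuclease pair directed against the zebrafish gene hs3st1l1 (also known as 3-OST-7 or HS3st7). It is built on the JDS78 backbone, a roughly 6.4 kb TALEN framework vector classed as a mammalian expression plasmid that also carries a T7 promoter. A custom TAL effector repeat array of about 1.6 kb was inserted by restriction cloning, and the cloning sites were destroyed in the process. The plasmid is propagated in E. coli at high copy number under ampicillin selection.

The repeat array sits in frame with backbone-encoded elements, a 3X FLAG tag at the N terminus and the wild-type FokI cleavage domain at the C terminus, so the product is a complete, epitope-tagged TAL effector nuclease monomer. The CMV promoter drives expression in transfected mammalian cells. The T7 promoter allows in vitro transcription of mRNA, which is the usual route for delivering TALENs into zebrafish embryos by injection. The BGH reverse sequencing primer suggests a BGH polyadenylation region downstream of the coding sequence, although no feature table is provided to confirm this or other backbone details.

Because FokI cuts only as a dimer, this construct is meant to be used with a matching "right" TALEN that binds the opposite strand across a spacer. Together the pair produces a double-strand break at the hs3st1l1 locus, and error-prone repair of that break yields disrupting indel mutations. The insert name indicates the plasmid belongs to a set of TALENs made for zebrafish gene targeting. The record does not identify the partner plasmid.
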