>Addgene plasmid #42753 | TAL3290 | depositor partial sequence | sequence record 57873 | TAL3290 sequence 2430 bps
TCTAGAGCTAGCACCATGGACTACAAAGACCATGACGGTGATTATAAAGATCATGACATCGATTACAAGG
ATGACGATGACAAGATGGCCCCCAAGAAGAAGAGGAAGGTGGGCATTCACCGCGGGGTACCTATGGTGGA
CTTGAGGACACTCGGTTATTCGCAACAGCAACAGGAGAAAATCAAGCCTAAGGTCAGGAGCACCGTCGCG
CAACACCACGAGGCGCTTGTGGGGCATGGCTTCACTCATGCGCATATTGTCGCGCTTTCACAGCACCCTG
CGGCGCTTGGGACGGTGGCTGTCAAATACCAAGATATGATTGCGGCCCTGCCCGAAGCCACGCACGAGGC
AATTGTAGGGGTCGGTAAACAGTGGTCGGGAGCGCGAGCACTTGAGGCGCTGCTGACTGTGGCGGGTGAG
CTTAGGGGGCCTCCGCTCCAGCTCGACACCGGGCAGCTGCTGAAGATCGCGAAGAGAGGGGGAGTAACAG
CGGTAGAGGCAGTGCACGCCTGGCGCAATGCGCTCACCGGGGCCCCCTTGAACCTGACCCCAGACCAGGT
AGTCGCAATCGCGTCACATGACGGGGGAAAGCAAGCCCTGGAAACCGTGCAAAGGTTGTTGCCGGTCCTT
TGTCAAGACCACGGCCTTACACCGGAGCAAGTCGTGGCCATTGCAAGCAATGGGGGTGGCAAACAGGCTC
TTGAGACGGTTCAGAGACTTCTCCCAGTTCTCTGTCAAGCCCACGGGCTGACTCCCGATCAAGTTGTAGC
GATTGCGTCCAACGGTGGAGGGAAACAAGCATTGGAGACTGTCCAACGGCTCCTTCCCGTGTTGTGTCAA
GCCCACGGTTTGACGCCTGCACAAGTGGTCGCCATCGCCAGCCATGATGGCGGTAAGCAGGCGCTGGAAA
CAGTACAGCGCCTGCTGCCTGTACTGTGCCAGGATCATGGACTGACCCCAGACCAGGTAGTCGCAATCGC
GTCAAACGGAGGGGGAAAGCAAGCCCTGGAAACCGTGCAAAGGTTGTTGCCGGTCCTTTGTCAAGACCAC
GGCCTTACACCGGAGCAAGTCGTGGCCATTGCAAATAATAACGGTGGCAAACAGGCTCTTGAGACGGTTC
AGAGACTTCTCCCAGTTCTCTGTCAAGCCCACGGGCTGACTCCCGATCAAGTTGTAGCGATTGCGTCGAA
CATTGGAGGGAAACAAGCATTGGAGACTGTCCAACGGCTCCTTCCCGTGTTGTGTCAAGCCCACGGTTTG
ACGCCTGCACAAGTGGTCGCCATCGCCAACAACAACGGCGGTAAGCAGGCGCTGGAAACAGTACAGCGCC
TGCTGCCTGTACTGTGCCAGGATCATGGACTGACCCCAGACCAGGTAGTCGCAATCGCGTCAAACGGAGG
GGGAAAGCAAGCCCTGGAAACCGTGCAAAGGTTGTTGCCGGTCCTTTGTCAAGACCACGGCCTTACACCG
GAGCAAGTCGTGGCCATTGCAAGCAATGGGGGTGGCAAACAGGCTCTTGAGACGGTTCAGAGACTTCTCC
CAGTTCTCTGTCAAGCCCACGGGCTGACTCCCGATCAAGTTGTAGCGATTGCGTCGAACATTGGAGGGAA
ACAAGCATTGGAGACTGTCCAACGGCTCCTTCCCGTGTTGTGTCAAGCCCACGGTTTGACGCCTGCACAA
GTGGTCGCCATCGCCTCGAATGGCGGCGGTAAGCAGGCGCTGGAAACAGTACAGCGCCTGCTGCCTGTAC
TGTGCCAGGATCATGGACTGACCCCAGACCAGGTAGTCGCAATCGCGAACAATAATGGGGGAAAGCAAGC
CCTGGAAACCGTGCAAAGGTTGTTGCCGGTCCTTTGTCAAGACCACGGCCTTACACCGGAGCAAGTCGTG
GCCATTGCAAGCAATGGGGGTGGCAAACAGGCTCTTGAGACGGTTCAGAGACTTCTCCCAGTTCTCTGTC
AAGCCCACGGGCTGACTCCCGATCAAGTTGTAGCGATTGCGAATAACAATGGAGGGAAACAAGCATTGGA
GACTGTCCAACGGCTCCTTCCCGTGTTGTGTCAAGCCCACGGTTTGACGCCTGCACAAGTGGTCGCCATC
GCCTCGAATGGCGGCGGTAAGCAGGCGCTGGAAACAGTACAGCGCCTGCTGCCTGTACTGTGCCAGGATC
ATGGACTGACACCCGAACAGGTGGTCGCCATTGCTTCTAATGGGGGAGGACGGCCAGCCTTGGAGTCCAT
CGTAGCCCAATTGTCCAGGCCCGATCCCGCGTTGGCTGCGTTAACGAATGACCATCTGGTGGCGTTGGCA
TGTCTTGGTGGACGACCCGCGCTCGATGCAGTCAAAAAGGGTCTGCCTCATGCTCCCGCATTGATCAAAA
GAACCAACCGGCGGATTCCCGAGAGAACTTCCCATCGAGTCGCGGGATCC
