>Addgene plasmid #42753 | TAL3290 | addgene partial sequence | sequence record 60753 | JDS-TALEN-F 5'-TAGGGGTCGGTAAACAGTGG-3'
TGTGGCGGGTGAGCTTAGGGGGCCTCCGCTCCAGCTCGACACCGGGCAGCTGCTGAAGATCGCGAAGAGA
GGGGGAGTAACAGCGGTAGAGGCAGTGCACGCCTGGCGCAATGCGCTCACCGGGGCCCCCTTGAACCTGA
CCCCAGACCAGGTAGTCGCAATCGCGTCACATGACGGGGGAAAGCAAGCCCTGGAAACCGTGCAAAGGTT
GTTGCCGGTCCTTTGTCAAGACCACGGCCTTACACCGGAGCAAGTCGTGGCCATTGCAAGCAATGGGGGT
GGCAAACAGGCTCTTGAGACGGTTCAGAGACTTCTCCCAGTTCTCTGTCAAGCCCACGGGCTGACTCCCG
ATCAAGTTGTAGCGATTGCGTCCAACGGTGGAGGGAAACAAGCATTGGAGACTGTCCAACGGCTCCTTCC
CGTGTTGTGTCAAGCCCACGGTTTGACGCCTGCACAAGTGGTCGCCATCGCCAGCCATGATGGCGGTAAG
CAGGCGCTGGAAACAGTACAGCGCCTGCTGCCTGTACTGTGCCAGGATCATGGACTGACCCCAGACCAGG
TAGTCGCAATCGCGTCAAACGGAGGGGGAAAGCAAGCCCTGGAAACCGTGCAAAGGTTGTTGCCGGTCCT
TTGTCAAGACCACGGCCTTACACCGGAGCAAGTCGTGGCCATTGCAAATAATAACGGTGGCAAACAGGCT
CTTGAGACGGTTCAGAGACTTCTCCCAGTTCTCTGTCAAGCCCACGGGCTGACTCCCGATCAAGTTGTAG
CGATTGCGTCGAACATTGGAGGGAAACAAGCATTGGAGACTGTCCAACGGCTCCTTCCCGTGTTGTGTCA
AGCCCACGGTTT
